>Addgene plasmid #134336 | pCMV-T7-AcrIIA19_Ssim-NLS(SV40) (KAC97) | addgene full sequence | sequence record 267382 | Addgene NGS Result
GTGATGCGGTTTTGGCAGTACATCAATGGGCGTGGATAGCGGTTTGACTCACGGGGATTTCCAAGTCTCC
ACCCCATTGACGTCAATGGGAGTTTGTTTTGGCACCAAAATCAACGGGACTTTCCAAAATGTCGTAACAA
CTCCGCCCCATTGACGCAAATGGGCGGTAGGCGTGTACGGTGGGAGGTCTATATAAGCAGAGCTGGTTTA
GTGAACCGTCAGATCCGCTAGAGATCCGCGGCCGCTAATACGACTCACTATAGGGAGAGCCGCCACCATG
GGCAAGCTGATCGTGGAGGTGGAGGAGACCAACTACAAGAACCTGGTGAACTACACCAAGCTGACCAACG
AGAGCCACAACATCCTGGTGAACAGACTGATCAGCGAGTACATCACCAAGCCCTACGAGCTGAGACTGGA
CCTGAGCGAGAGATACAGCAACAGAGACCTGATCGAGTTCAAGTTCATGCTGATCGAGTACTGCAAGGAG
GCCCTGCAGGACATCAAGGAGCTGGCCAACAGCGACGAGGCCTACGAGACCGACGAGGCCTTCGAGGCCG
TGTTCAGACAGCTGTTCGAGGAGGTGATCAGCAACCCCGACACCGTGCTGAAGGCCTTCCACAGCTACAC
CAGCTTCCTGGAGGAGAACAAGGGATCCGGCGGTGGAGGCAGTGGGCCCAAGAAGAAGAGGAAAGTCTGA
CCGGTCATCATCACCATCACCATTGAGTTTAAACCCGCTGATCAGCCTCGACTGTGCCTTCTAGTTGCCA
GCCATCTGTTGTTTGCCCCTCCCCCGTGCCTTCCTTGACCCTGGAAGGTGCCACTCCCACTGTCCTTTCC
TAATAAAATGAGGAAATTGCATCGCATTGTCTGAGTAGGTGTCATTCTATTCTGGGGGGTGGGGTGGGGC
AGGACAGCAAGGGGGAGGATTGGGAAGACAATAGCAGGCATGCTGGGGATGCGGTGGGCTCTATGGCTTC
TGAGGCGGAAAGAACCAGCTGGGGCTCGATACCGTCGACCTCTAGCTAGAGCTTGGCGTAATCATGGTCA
TAGCTGTTTCCTGTGTGAAATTGTTATCCGCTCACAATTCCACACAACATACGAGCCGGAAGCATAAAGT
GTAAAGCCTAGGGTGCCTAATGAGTGAGCTAACTCACATTAATTGCGTTGCGCTCACTGCCCGCTTTCCA
GTCGGGAAACCTGTCGTGCCAGCTGCATTAATGAATCGGCCAACGCGCGGGGAGAGGCGGTTTGCGTATT
GGGCGCTCTTCCGCTTCCTCGCTCACTGACTCGCTGCGCTCGGTCGTTCGGCTGCGGCGAGCGGTATCAG
CTCACTCAAAGGCGGTAATACGGTTATCCACAGAATCAGGGGATAACGCAGGAAAGAACATGTGAGCAAA
AGGCCAGCAAAAGGCCAGGAACCGTAAAAAGGCCGCGTTGCTGGCGTTTTTCCATAGGCTCCGCCCCCCT
GACGAGCATCACAAAAATCGACGCTCAAGTCAGAGGTGGCGAAACCCGACAGGACTATAAAGATACCAGG
CGTTTCCCCCTGGAAGCTCCCTCGTGCGCTCTCCTGTTCCGACCCTGCCGCTTACCGGATACCTGTCCGC
CTTTCTCCCTTCGGGAAGCGTGGCGCTTTCTCATAGCTCACGCTGTAGGTATCTCAGTTCGGTGTAGGTC
GTTCGCTCCAAGCTGGGCTGTGTGCACGAACCCCCCGTTCAGCCCGACCGCTGCGCCTTATCCGGTAACT
ATCGTCTTGAGTCCAACCCGGTAAGACACGACTTATCGCCACTGGCAGCAGCCACTGGTAACAGGATTAG
CAGAGCGAGGTATGTAGGCGGTGCTACAGAGTTCTTGAAGTGGTGGCCTAACTACGGCTACACTAGAAGA
ACAGTATTTGGTATCTGCGCTCTGCTGAAGCCAGTTACCTTCGGAAAAAGAGTTGGTAGCTCTTGATCCG
GCAAACAAACCACCGCTGGTAGCGGTGGTTTTTTTGTTTGCAAGCAGCAGATTACGCGCAGAAAAAAAGG
ATCTCAAGAAGATCCTTTGATCTTTTCTACGGGGTCTGACGCTCAGTGGAACGAAAACTCACGTTAAGGG
ATTTTGGTCATGAGATTATCAAAAAGGATCTTCACCTAGATCCTTTTAAATTAAAAATGAAGTTTTAAAT
CAATCTAAAGTATATATGAGTAAACTTGGTCTGACAGTTACCAATGCTTAATCAGTGAGGCACCTATCTC
AGCGATCTGTCTATTTCGTTCATCCATAGTTGCCTGACTCCCCGTCGTGTAGATAACTACGATACGGGAG
GGCTTACCATCTGGCCCCAGTGCTGCAATGATACCGCGAGACCCACGCTCACCGGCTCCAGATTTATCAG
CAATAAACCAGCCAGCCGGAAGGGCCGAGCGCAGAAGTGGTCCTGCAACTTTATCCGCCTCCATCCAGTC
TATTAATTGTTGCCGGGAAGCTAGAGTAAGTAGTTCGCCAGTTAATAGTTTGCGCAACGTTGTTGCCATT
GCTACAGGCATCGTGGTGTCACGCTCGTCGTTTGGTATGGCTTCATTCAGCTCCGGTTCCCAACGATCAA
GGCGAGTTACATGATCCCCCATGTTGTGCAAAAAAGCGGTTAGCTCCTTCGGTCCTCCGATCGTTGTCAG
AAGTAAGTTGGCCGCAGTGTTATCACTCATGGTTATGGCAGCACTGCATAATTCTCTTACTGTCATGCCA
TCCGTAAGATGCTTTTCTGTGACTGGTGAGTACTCAACCAAGTCATTCTGAGAATAGTGTATGCGGCGAC
CGAGTTGCTCTTGCCCGGCGTCAATACGGGATAATACCGCGCCACATAGCAGAACTTTAAAAGTGCTCAT
CATTGGAAAACGTTCTTCGGGGCGAAAACTCTCAAGGATCTTACCGCTGTTGAGATCCAGTTCGATGTAA
CCCACTCGTGCACCCAACTGATCTTCAGCATCTTTTACTTTCACCAGCGTTTCTGGGTGAGCAAAAACAG
GAAGGCAAAATGCCGCAAAAAAGGGAATAAGGGCGACACGGAAATGTTGAATACTCATACTCTTCCTTTT
TCAATATTATTGAAGCATTTATCAGGGTTATTGTCTCATGAGCGGATACATATTTGAATGTATTTAGAAA
AATAAACAAATAGGGGTTCCGCGCACATTTCCCCGAAAAGTGCCACCTGACGTCGACGGATCGGGAGATC
GATCTCCCGATCCCCTAGGGTCGACTCTCAGTACAATCTGCTCTGATGCCGCATAGTTAAGCCAGTATCT
GCTCCCTGCTTGTGTGTTGGAGGTCGCTGAGTAGTGCGCGAGCAAAATTTAAGCTACAACAAGGCAAGGC
TTGACCGACAATTGCATGAAGAATCTGCTTAGGGTTAGGCGTTTTGCGCTGCTTCGCGATGTACGGGCCA
GATATACGCGTTGACATTGATTATTGACTAGTTATTAATAGTAATCAATTACGGGGTCATTAGTTCATAG
CCCATATATGGAGTTCCGCGTTACATAACTTACGGTAAATGGCCCGCCTGGCTGACCGCCCAACGACCCC
CGCCCATTGACGTCAATAATGACGTATGTTCCCATAGTAACGCCAATAGGGACTTTCCATTGACGTCAAT
GGGTGGAGTATTTACGGTAAACTGCCCACTTGGCAGTACATCAAGTGTATCATATGCCAAGTACGCCCCC
TATTGACGTCAATGACGGTAAATGGCCCGCCTGGCATTATGCCCAGTACATGACCTTATGGGACTTTCCT
ACTTGGCAGTACATCTACGTATTAGTCATCGCTATTACCATG
Features (pLannotate 1.2.2; 14 found; start..end, strand, type, name):
      1..204     +  promoter       CMV promoter: human cytomegalovirus (CMV) immediate early promoter
    246..264     +  promoter       T7 promoter: promoter for bacteriophage T7 RNA polymerase
    752..976     +  polyA_signal   bGH poly(A) signal: bovine growth hormone polyadenylation signal
    980..1001    +  promoter       SV40 promoter (fragment): SV40 enhancer and early promoter
   1006..1022    +  misc_feature   MCS (fragment): pBluescript multiple cloning site
   1071..1087    -  protein_bind   lac operator: The lac repressor binds to the lac operator to inhibit transcription in E. coli. This inhibition can be relieved by adding lactose or isopropyl-β-D-thiogalactopyranoside (IPTG). lac repressor encoded by lacI
   1095..1125    -  promoter       lac promoter: promoter for the E. coli lac operon
   1140..1161    -  protein_bind   CAP binding site: CAP binding activates transcription in the presence of cAMP. E. coli catabolite activator protein
   1174..1266    -  CDS            lacI (fragment): lac repressor; lacI; The lac repressor binds to the lac operator to inhibit transcription in E. coli. This inhibition can be relieved by adding lactose or isopropyl-β-D-thiogalactopyranoside (IPTG).
   1449..2037    -  rep_origin     ori: high-copy-number ColE1/pMB1/pBR322/pUC origin of replication
   2208..3068    -  CDS            AmpR: β-lactamase; bla; confers resistance to ampicillin, carbenicillin, and related antibiotics
   3069..3173    -  promoter       AmpR promoter: bla
   3244..3288    -  misc_feature   bom (fragment): basis of mobility region from pBR322
   3443..3822    +  enhancer       CMV enhancer: human cytomegalovirus immediate early enhancer
