[The description below was written by a language model from this plasmid's Addgene catalogue record and pLannotate feature annotations shown in this document.]
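Description:
pCMV-T7-AcrIIA19_Ssim-NLS(SV40) (KAC97) is a small (about 3.8 kb) mammalian expression plasmid built on the JDS246 backbone by Gibson cloning. It is maintained in E. coli at high copy through a ColE1/pUC-type origin of replication and selected with ampicillin via the β-lactamase (AmpR) gene and its native promoter. The feature table also picks up short backbone remnants: a lac promoter/operator with CAP binding site, fragments of lacI, an SV40 promoter, a pBluescript multiple cloning site and the pBR322 bom region. These appear to be cloning leftovers rather than functional parts of the expression cassette.

The payload is a synthetic, human codon-optimized open reading frame for the anti-CRISPR protein AcrIIA19_Ssim, fused at its C terminus to an SV40 nuclear localization signal that directs the protein to the nucleus. The automated annotation does not label this coding sequence, but it would be expected to lie in the unannotated interval between the T7 promoter and the bGH polyadenylation signal. Transcription in mammalian cells is driven by the CMV immediate-early enhancer and promoter, which are contiguous across the numbering origin of the circular map, and transcripts are terminated and polyadenylated by the bGH signal. A T7 promoter placed just downstream of the CMV promoter additionally permits transcription by T7 RNA polymerase, for example for in vitro RNA or protein production.

No mammalian selection marker is annotated, so the plasmid suits transient transfection. The associated work concerns broad-spectrum anti-CRISPR proteins, and the type II-A designation indicates a Cas9-type inhibitor. This points to use in expressing the protein in human cells to test inhibition of CRISPR-Cas activity, although the record does not specify particular assays.
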