Addgene plasmid #134336: pCMV-T7-AcrIIA19_Ssim-NLS(SV40) (KAC97)
Purpose: CMV and T7 promoter expression plasmid for human codon optimized AcrIIA19_Ssim with C-terminal NLS (SV40)
Depositing lab: Joseph Bondy-Denomy & Benjamin Kleinstiver. Depositing organization: Massachusetts General Hospital. Publication: Broad-spectrum anti-CRISPR proteins facilitate horizontal gene transfer. Mahendra C, Christie KA, Osuna BA, Pinilla-Redondo R, Kleinstiver BP, Bondy-Denomy J. Nat Microbiol. 2020 Apr;5(4):620-629. doi: 10.1038/s41564-020-0692-2. Epub 2020 Mar 26. PubMed 32218510.
Backbone
  Vector backbone: JDS246 (Addgene plasmid #43861)
  Vector type: Mammalian Expression
Growth in bacteria
  Bacterial resistance: Ampicillin, 100 μg/mL
  Growth temperature: 37°C
  Growth strain: DH5alpha
  Copy number: High Copy
Gene/Insert
  Gene/Insert name: human codon optimized AcrIIA19_Ssim (alt name: KAC97)
  Species: Synthetic
  Promoter: CMV and T7
  Tag / fusion protein: NLS(SV40) (C terminal on insert)
  Cloning method: Gibson Cloning
  Sequencing primers: 5′ oBK6928-CCAAGTCTCCACCCCATTGACG; 3′ n/a
Terms and licenses: Academic/Nonprofit Terms; Industry Terms: Not Available to Industry
How to cite: pCMV-T7-AcrIIA19_Ssim-NLS(SV40) (KAC97) was a gift from Joseph Bondy-Denomy & Benjamin Kleinstiver (Addgene plasmid # 134336 ; http://n2t.net/addgene:134336 ; RRID:Addgene_134336)
